>Addgene plasmid #179900 | pJET-59-DExCon-mTagBFP2-R25 | addgene full sequence | sequence record 357179 | Addgene NGS Result
GTTTACTCCCTATCAGTGATAGAGAACGTATGACCAGTTTACTCCCTATCAGTGATAGAGAACGTATCTA
CAGTTTACTCCCTATCAGTGATAGAGAACGTATATCCAGTTTACTCCCTATCAGTGATAGAGAACGTATA
AGCTTTGCTTATGTAAACCAGGGCGCCTATAAAAGAGTGCTGATTTTTTGAGTAAACTTCAATTCCACAA
CACTTTTGTCTTATACCAACTTTCCGTACCACTTCCTACCCTCGTAAAGAATTCAAGATGGTTGGATCGG
GTGGGACTAGTATGGTGTCTAAGGGCGAAGAGCTGATTAAGGAGAACATGCACATGAAGCTGTACATGGA
GGGCACCGTGGACAACCATCACTTCAAGTGCACATCCGAGGGCGAAGGCAAGCCCTACGAGGGCACCCAG
ACCATGAGAATCAAGGTGGTCGAGGGCGGCCCTCTCCCCTTCGCCTTCGACATCCTGGCTACTAGCTTCC
TCTACGGCAGCAAGACCTTCATCAACCACACCCAGGGCATCCCCGACTTCTTCAAGCAGTCCTTCCCTGA
GGGCTTCACATGGGAGAGAGTCACCACATACGAAGACGGGGGCGTGCTGACCGCTACCCAGGACACCAGC
CTCCAGGACGGCTGCCTCATCTACAACGTCAAGATCAGAGGGGTGAACTTCACATCCAACGGCCCTGTGA
TGCAGAAGAAAACACTCGGCTGGGAGGCCTTCACCGAGACGCTGTACCCCGCTGACGGCGGCCTGGAAGG
CAGAAACGACATGGCCCTGAAGCTCGTGGGCGGGAGCCATCTGATCGCAAACGCCAAGACCACATATAGA
TCCAAGAAACCCGCTAAGAACCTCAAGATGCCTGGCGTCTACTATGTGGACTACAGACTGGAAAGAATCA
AGGAGGCCAACAACGAGACCTACGTCGAGCAGCACGAGGTGGCAGTGGCCAGATACTGCGACCTCCCTAG
CAAACTGGGGCACAAGCTTAATACCGGTGCTGGAAGTGGTGGGAATGGAACTGAGGAAGATTATAACTTT
GTCTTCAAGGGTGAGTTGGGTTCCCTGAAGCAAGAGGAAGCCTGAGAGACCCAGAAAGAGATTGAATAGA
GCCAGAGAGGGCCCCCTCCTGTTTTTTTATCTCTTACCAAGACCTCCTGGGGCTCCTCATTCCTTCAGAA
AGAAAGCTGCAGGGAGTGGGGGAGGGTCTGGTTGCAGGGGCAAAAGTCAGGGAGCTTCTGAGTATGCTCT
ACTGTGGTAAATAATGATGTTGATTCCTCCTTAAGAGTGCTGAGTTAGGCTCCTCTGCCCCGTTCCTAAT
AGAAACCCAAATCCCTGGTGTCAGCCAGTGCAGCACAAGAGATGGAGGTCTGGGCCTCATGGGCCTTCCT
TTCACTGCCCGCTTTCCAGTCGGGAAACCTGTCGTGCCAGATCTTGCTGAAAAACTCGAGCCATCCGGAA
GATCTGGCGGCCGCTCTCCCTATAGTGAGTCGTATTACGCCGGATGGATATGGTGTTCAGGCACAAGTGT
TAAAGCAGTTGATTTTATTCACTATGATGAAAAAAACAATGAATGGAACCTGCTCCAAGTTAAAAATAGA
GATAATACCGAAAACTCATCGAGTAGTAAGATTAGAGATAATACAACAATAAAAAAATGGTTTAGAACTT
ACTCACAGCGTGATGCTACTAATTGGGACAATTTTCCAGATGAAGTATCATCTAAGAATTTAAATGAAGA
AGACTTCAGAGCTTTTGTTAAAAATTATTTGGCAAAAATAATATAATTCGGCTGCAGGGGCGGCCTCGTG
ATACGCCTATTTTTATAGGTTAATGTCATGATAATAATGGTTTCTTAGACGTCAGGTGGCACTTTTCGGG
GAAATGTGCGCGGAACCCCTATTTGTTTATTTTTCTAAATACATTCAAATATGTATCCGCTCATGAGACA
ATAACCCTGATAAATGCTTCAATAATATTGAAAAAGGAAGAGTATGAGTATTCAACATTTCCGTGTCGCC
CTTATTCCCTTTTTTGCGGCATTTTGCCTTCCTGTTTTTGCTCACCCAGAAACGCTGGTGAAAGTAAAAG
ATGCTGAAGATCAGTTGGGTGCACGAGTGGGTTACATCGAACTGGATCTCAACAGCGGTAAGATCCTTGA
GAGTTTTCGCCCCGAAGAACGTTTTCCAATGATGAGCACTTTTAAAGTTCTGCTATGTGGCGCGGTATTA
TCCCGTATTGACGCCGGGCAAGAGCAACTCGGTCGCCGCATACACTATTCTCAGAATGACTTGGTTGAGT
ACTCACCAGTCACAGAAAAGCATCTTACGGATGGCATGACAGTAAGAGAATTATGCAGTGCTGCCATAAC
CATGAGTGATAACACTGCGGCCAACTTACTTCTGACAACGATCGGAGGACCGAAGGAGCTAACCGCTTTT
TTGCACAACATGGGGGATCATGTAACTCGCCTTGATCGTTGGGAACCGGAGCTGAATGAAGCCATACCAA
ACGACGAGCGTGACACCACGATGCCTGTAGCAATGGCAACAACGTTGCGCAAACTATTAACTGGCGAACT
ACTTACTCTAGCTTCCCGGCAACAATTAATAGACTGGATGGAGGCGGATAAAGTTGCAGGACCACTTCTG
CGCTCGGCCCTTCCGGCTGGCTGGTTTATTGCTGATAAATCTGGAGCCGGTGAGCGTGGGTCTCGCGGTA
TCATTGCAGCACTGGGGCCAGATGGTAAGCCCTCCCGTATCGTAGTTATCTACACGACGGGGAGTCAGGC
AACTATGGATGAACGAAATAGACAGATCGCTGAGATAGGTGCCTCACTGATTAAGCATTGGTAACTGTCA
GACCAAGTTTACTCATATATACTTTAGATTGATTTAAAACTTCATTTTTAATTTAAAAGGATCTAGGTGA
AGATCCTTTTTGATAATCTCATGACCAAAATCCCTTAACGTGAGTTTTCGTTCCACTGAGCGTCAGACCC
CGTAGAAAAGATCAAAGGATCTTCTTGAGATCCTTTTTTTCTGCGCGTAATCTGCTGCTTGCAAACAAAA
AAACCACCGCTACCAGCGGTGGTTTGTTTGCCGGATCAAGAGCTACCAACTCTTTTTCCGAAGGTAACTG
GCTTCAGCAGAGCGCAGATACCAAATACTGTTCTTCTAGTGTAGCCGTAGTTAGGCCACCACTTCAAGAA
CTCTGTAGCACCGCCTACATACCTCGCTCTGCTAATCCTGTTACCAGTGGCTGCTGCCAGTGGCGATAAG
TCGTGTCTTACCGGGTTGGACTCAAGACGATAGTTACCGGATAAGGCGCAGCGGTCGGGCTGAACGGGGG
GTTCGTGCACACAGCCCAGCTTGGAGCGAACGACCTACACCGAACTGAGATACCTACAGCGTGAGCTATG
AGAAAGCGCCACGCTTCCCGAAGGGAGAAAGGCGGACAGGTATCCGGTAAGCGGCAGGGTCGGAACAGGA
GAGCGCACGAGGGAGCTTCCAGGGGGAAACGCCTGGTATCTTTATAGTCCTGTCGGGTTTCGCCACCTCT
GACTTGAGCGTCGATTTTTGTGATGCTCGTCAGGGGGGCGGAGCCTATGGAAAAACGCCAGCAACGCGGC
CTTTTTACGGTTCCTGGCCTTTTGCTGGCCTTTTGCTCACATGTTCTTTCCTGCGTTATCCCCTGATTCT
GTGGATAACCGTATTACCGCCTTTGAGTGAGCTGATACCGCTCGCCGCAGCCGAACGACCGAGCGCAGCG
AGTCAGTGAGCGAGGAAGCGGAAGAGCGCCCAATACGCAAACCGCCTCTCCCCGCGCGTTGGCCGATTCA
TTAATGCAGCTGGCACGACAGGTTTCCCGACTGGAAAGCAATTGGCAGTGAGCGCAACGCAATTAATGTG
AGTTAGCTCACTCATTAGGCACCCCAGGCTTTACACTTTATGCTTCCGGCTCGTATAATGTGTGGAATTA
TGAGCGGATAATAATTTCACACAGGAGGTTTAAACTTTAAACATGTCAAAAGAGACGTCTTTTGTTAAGA
ATGCTGAGGAACTTGCAAAGCAAAAAATGGATGCTATTAACCCTGAACTTTCTTCAAAATTTAAATTTTT
AATAAAATTCCTGTCTCAGTTTCCTGAAGCTTGCTCTAAACCTCGTTCAAAAAAAATGCAGAATAAAGTT
GGTCAAGAGGAACATATTGAATATTTAGCTCGTAGTTTTCATGAGAGTCGATTGCCAAGAAAACCCACGC
CACCTACAACGGTTCCTGATGAGGTGGTTAGCATAGTTCTTAATATAAGTTTTAATATACAGCCTGAAAA
TCTTGAGAGAATAAAAGAAGAACATCGATTTTCCATGGCAGCTGAGAATATTGTAGGAGATCTTCTAGAA
AGATCTGGCGAAAGGGGGATGTGCTGCAAGGCGATTAAGTTGGGTAACGCCAGGGTTTTCCCAGTCACGA
CGTTGTAAAACGACGGCCAGTGAGCGCGACGTAATACGACTCACTATAGGGCGAATTGAAGGAAGGCCGT
CAAGGCCGCATAGCTGATAATACGACTCACTATAGGGAGCCCAGGCTGAGAGCAGACACCCAACCTGTCG
AACCTGTCTGACGTCATCATCTCTCCACCCACCTGGGCCCCAGGTCTCCAGCCACCCCGCTCTTCCTGTT
CTCAGCTTCCGTCCTCTCTGCTTCCTTACAGCACCCCCACCTGCCAGAGCTGATCCTCCCTAGGCCCTGC
CTAACCTTGAGTTGGCCCCCAATCCCTCTGGCTGCAGAAGTCCCCTTACCCCCAATGAGAGGAGGGGCAG
GACCAGATCTTTTGAGAGCTGAGGGTTGAGGGCATTGAGCCAACACACAGATTTGTCGCCTCTGTCCCCG
AAGACACCTGCACCCTCCATGCGGAGCCAAGGAATTCTTTACTCCCTATCAGTGATAGAGAACGTATGAA
GAGTTTACTCCCTATCAGTGATAGAGAACGTATGCAGACTTTACTCCCTATCAGTGATAGAGAACGTATA
AGGA
Features (pLannotate 1.2.2; 14 found; start..end, strand, type, name):
    292..1002    +  CDS            mTagBFP2: mTagBFP2 is a basic (constitutively fluorescent) blue fluorescent protein published in 2011, derived from Entacmaea quadricolor. It is reported to be a very rapidly-maturing monomer with very low acid sensitivity.
   1402..1440    -  CDS            lacI (fragment): lac repressor; lacI; The lac repressor binds to the lac operator to inhibit transcription in E. coli. This inhibition can be relieved by adding lactose or isopropyl-β-D-thiogalactopyranoside (IPTG).
   1489..1507    -  promoter       T7 promoter: promoter for bacteriophage T7 RNA polymerase
   1899..2003    +  promoter       AmpR promoter: bla
   2004..2864    +  CDS            AmpR: β-lactamase; bla; confers resistance to ampicillin, carbenicillin, and related antibiotics
   3035..3623    +  rep_origin     ori: high-copy-number ColE1/pMB1/pBR322/pUC origin of replication
   3806..3889    +  CDS            lacI (fragment): lac repressor; lacI; The lac repressor binds to the lac operator to inhibit transcription in E. coli. This inhibition can be relieved by adding lactose or isopropyl-β-D-thiogalactopyranoside (IPTG).
   3914..3935    +  protein_bind   CAP binding site: CAP binding activates transcription in the presence of cAMP. E. coli catabolite activator protein
   3950..3980    +  promoter       lac UV5 promoter: E. coli lac promoter with an "up" mutation
   4033..4413    +  CDS            eco47IR (fragment): T2E7_ECOLX - Protein predicted: Swiss-Prot protein existence level 4. Recognizes the double-stranded sequence GGWCC and cleaves after G-1. From Escherichia coli.
   4415..4503    -  CDS            lacZα (fragment): LacZα fragment of β-galactosidase; lacZ fragment
   4512..4530    +  promoter       T7 promoter: promoter for bacteriophage T7 RNA polymerase
   4568..4586    +  promoter       T7 promoter: promoter for bacteriophage T7 RNA polymerase
   4938..258     +  promoter       TRE3GS promoter (across the origin): 3rd-generation Tet-responsive promoter that can be activated by binding of Tet-On® 3G, modified to eliminate binding sites for endogenous mammalian transcription factors
