[The description below was written by a language model from this plasmid's Addgene catalogue record and pLannotate feature annotations shown in this document.]
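Description:
pJET-59-DExCon-mTagBFP2-R25 is a 5,044 bp homology-directed repair donor built by Gibson assembly in the pJET1.2 cloning backbone. It is used to knock the DExCon (doxycycline-mediated endogenous gene expression control) module into the human RAB25 locus (also known as RAB11C or CATX-8) by CRISPR-assisted recombination. The plasmid is propagated in E. coli under ampicillin selection, with the β-lactamase gene driven by its own promoter. Replication relies on a ColE1/pUC-type origin, which the annotation calls high-copy although the catalogue entry lists the plasmid as low copy. The rest of the annotated backbone is typical pJET1.2 material. It includes a lac UV5 promoter with a CAP site, a fragment of the eco47IR lethal gene that is interrupted by insert cloning, T7 promoters, and short lacI and lacZα fragments.

The payload is a TRE3GS promoter, a third-generation Tet-responsive promoter that spans the numbering origin of the sequence, followed directly by the mTagBFP2 coding sequence. The record describes RAB25 homology arms flanking this module, but the feature table does not annotate them. They presumably lie in the unannotated regions on either side of the cassette, and their lengths are not stated. After integration, mTagBFP2 becomes an N-terminal fusion to endogenous Rab25, and transcription of the tagged gene comes under the control of the inserted promoter. Expression therefore depends on doxycycline and on the Tet-On 3G transactivator, which the depositor notes must be supplied separately by lentivirus. Blue fluorescence is the listed selectable marker, so edited cells are identified by fluorescence rather than by drug resistance. The construct was made to allow on-demand control and visualisation of endogenous Rab25 in studies comparing the dynamics of Rab11 family members.
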