Addgene plasmid #179900: pJET-59-DExCon-mTagBFP2-R25
Purpose: Donor with homologous arms for Rab25 to knock in DExCon-mTagBFP2 module
Depositing lab: Patrick Caswell. Depositing organization: University of Manchester. Publication: On demand expression control of endogenous genes with DExCon, DExogron and LUXon reveals differential dynamics of Rab11 family members. Gemperle J, Harrison TS, Flett C, Adamson AD, Caswell PT. Elife. 2022 Jun 16;11. pii: 76651. doi: 10.7554/eLife.76651. PubMed 35708998.
Backbone
  Vector backbone: pJet1.2
  Backbone manufacturer: Thermo Scientific
  Backbone size w/o insert (bp): 3000
  Total vector size (bp): 5044
  Vector type: Mammalian Expression, Bacterial Expression, CRISPR ; Donor for homologous based knock in
  Selectable markers: mTagBFP2
Growth in bacteria
  Bacterial resistance: Ampicillin, 100 μg/mL
  Growth temperature: 37°C
  Growth strain: DH5alpha
  Copy number: Low Copy
Gene/Insert
  Gene/Insert name: RAB25, member RAS oncogene family (alt names: CATX-8; RAB11C)
  Species: H. sapiens (human)
  Entrez Gene: RAB25 (a.k.a. CATX-8, RAB11C)
  Promoter: TRE3GS
  Tag / fusion protein: mTagBFP2 (N terminal on insert)
  Cloning method: Gibson Cloning
  Sequencing primers: 5′ CGACTCACTATAGGGAGAGCG; 3′ AAGAACATCGATTTTCCATGGCAG
Terms and licenses: Academic/Nonprofit Terms; Industry Terms: Not Available to Industry
Depositor comments: Here donor for DExCon Rab25 knock in. DExCon = Doxycycline-mediated endogenous gene Expression Control. Lentiviral delivery of TetOn 3G is also required for this to work. Please visit https://www.biorxiv.org/content/10.1101/2021.12.03.471086v1.full for bioRxiv preprint.
How to cite: pJET-59-DExCon-mTagBFP2-R25 was a gift from Patrick Caswell (Addgene plasmid # 179900 ; http://n2t.net/addgene:179900 ; RRID:Addgene_179900)
